Addgene plasmid #187433: MON +N122H
Purpose: Expresses Na,K-ATPase (ATP1A1 and ATP1B1 in pFastBac Dual vector) in insect cells
Depositing lab: Susanne Dobler. Depositing organization: Universitaet Hamburg. Publication: Constraints on the evolution of toxin-resistant Na,K-ATPases have limited dependence on sequence divergence. Mohammadi S, Herrera-Alvarez S, Yang L, Rodriguez-Ordonez MDP, Zhang K, Storz JF, Dobler S, Crawford AJ, Andolfatto P. PLoS Genet. 2022 Aug 16;18(8):e1010323. doi: 10.1371/journal.pgen.1010323. eCollection 2022 Aug. PubMed 35972957.
Backbone
  Vector backbone: pFastBac Dual
  Backbone manufacturer: Thermo Fisher (Invitrogen)
  Backbone size w/o insert (bp): 5238
  Vector type: Insect Expression
Growth in bacteria
  Bacterial resistance: Ampicillin, 100 μg/mL
  Growth temperature: 37°C
  Growth strain: DH5alpha
  Copy number: Unknown
Gene/Insert 1
  Gene/Insert name: ATP1A1
  Species: Varanus exanthematicus
  Insert size (bp): 3069
  Mutation: changed asparagine at 128 to histidine
  GenBank ID: MT928184
  Promoter: PH
  Cloning method: Gibson Cloning
  Sequencing primers: 5′ ATTCCGGATTATTCATACCGTCCCACCATCG; 3′ GTGGTATGGCTGATTATGATCCTCTAGTACTTCTC
Gene/Insert 2
  Gene/Insert name: ATP1B1
  Species: Varanus exanthematicus
  Insert size (bp): 920
  GenBank ID: ON168936
  Promoter: p10
  Cloning method: Restriction Enzyme; 5′ cloning site XhoI (unknown if destroyed); 3′ cloning site PaeI (unknown if destroyed)
  Sequencing primers: 5′ CGGGTTCCTTCCGGTATTGTCTCCTTC; 3′ ACGGACCTTTAATTCAACCCAACACAATATA
Terms and licenses: Academic/Nonprofit Terms; Industry Terms: Not Available to Industry
Depositor comments: Please visit https://doi.org/10.1101/2021.11.29.470343 for bioRxiv preprint.
How to cite: MON +N122H was a gift from Susanne Dobler (Addgene plasmid # 187433 ; http://n2t.net/addgene:187433 ; RRID:Addgene_187433)
