[The description below was written by a language model from this plasmid's Addgene catalogue record and pLannotate feature annotations shown in this document.]
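Description:
MON +N122H is an insect-cell expression construct built on the pFastBac Dual backbone. It is a baculovirus donor plasmid that carries both subunits of the Na,K-ATPase from the savannah monitor lizard, Varanus exanthematicus. In bacteria it replicates from a high-copy ColE1/pUC-type origin and is selected with ampicillin through the bla gene. An f1 origin is also annotated.

The payload lies between the Tn7R and Tn7L ends of a mini-Tn7 element, together with a gentamicin acetyltransferase marker driven by the Pc integron promoter. In the Bac-to-Bac system this arrangement lets the whole block transpose into a bacmid, which is then used to generate recombinant baculovirus.

Within the transposable region, two strong late baculoviral promoters sit back to back and fire in opposite directions. The polyhedrin promoter drives the catalytic alpha subunit, ATP1A1 (about 3.1 kb), which is terminated by the SV40 polyadenylation signal. The p10 promoter drives the beta subunit, ATP1B1 (about 0.9 kb), which is terminated by the HSV TK polyadenylation signal. The feature table labels these reading frames by their closest rabbit and chicken Swiss-Prot homologues, but the catalogue entry assigns both to the monitor lizard.

Co-expression from one virus allows the alpha/beta heterodimer to assemble in infected insect cells. The alpha subunit carries an asparagine-to-histidine substitution. The plasmid name gives this as N122H, whereas the mutation field places it at residue 128, which probably reflects different numbering conventions, although the record does not say so. No epitope tags are recorded. The associated publication title indicates that the construct was made to study the evolution of toxin-resistant Na,K-ATPases.
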