Features (pLannotate 1.2.2; 18 found; start..end, strand, type, name):
     81..97      +  CDS            lacZα (fragment): LacZα fragment of β-galactosidase; lacZ fragment
    102..556     +  rep_origin     f1 ori (sequence partly withheld): f1 bacteriophage origin of replication; arrow indicates direction of (+) strand synthesis
    582..686     +  promoter       AmpR promoter: bla
    687..1547    +  CDS            AmpR: β-lactamase; bla; confers resistance to ampicillin, carbenicillin, and related antibiotics
   1718..2306    +  rep_origin     ori: high-copy-number ColE1/pMB1/pBR322/pUC origin of replication
   2492..2543    -  misc_feature   bom (fragment): basis of mobility region from pBR322
   2611..2835    -  mobile_element Tn7R: mini-Tn7 element (right end of the Tn7 transposon) Tn7
   2902..3435    -  CDS            GmR: gentamycin acetyltransferase; aacC1; confers resistance to gentamycin
   3624..3652    -  promoter       Pc promoter: intI1 (promoter lies within the coding sequence); class 1 integron promoter
   3630..3989    -  CDS            YPR2_ECOLX (fragment): Protein predicted: Swiss-Prot protein existence level 4. From Escherichia coli.
   4160..4208    -  polyA_signal   HSV TK poly(A) signal: herpes simplex virus thymidine kinase polyadenylation signal (Cole and Stacy, 1985)
   4288..5205    -  CDS            ATP1B1: AT1B1_CHICK - Experimental evidence at protein level: Swiss-Prot protein existence level 1. This is the non-catalytic component of the active enzyme, which catalyzes the hydrolysis of ATP coupled with the exchange of Na(+) and K(+) ions across the plasma membrane. The beta subunit regulates, through assembly of alpha/beta heterodimers, the number of sodium pumps transported to the plasma membrane. From Gallus gallus (Chicken).
   5240..5349    -  promoter       p10 promoter: baculovirus promoter for expression in insect cells
   5373..5464    +  promoter       polyhedrin promoter: polh from Autographa californica; promoter for the baculovirus polyhedrin gene
   5604..8669    +  CDS            ATP1A1: AT1A1_RABIT - Experimental evidence at protein level: Swiss-Prot protein existence level 1. This is the catalytic component of the active enzyme, which catalyzes the hydrolysis of ATP coupled with the exchange of sodium and potassium ions across the plasma membrane. This action creates the electrochemical gradient of sodium and potassium ions, providing the energy for active transport of various nutrients (By similarity). May contribute to blood-heart barrier properties of endocardial endothelium and may control cardiac performance via endothelial Na(+)/H(+) exchange (PubMed:11738066). From Or
   8790..8873    +  CDS            large T antigen (fragment): large T antigen from SV40 (simian virus 40)
   8896..9030    +  polyA_signal   SV40 poly(A) signal: SV40 polyadenylation signal
   9059..9224    -  mobile_element Tn7L: mini-Tn7 element (left end of the Tn7 transposon) Tn7
>Addgene plasmid #187433 | MON +N122H | addgene full sequence | sequence record 374306 | Addgene NGS Result
TTCTCTGTCACAGAATGAAAATTTTTCTGTCATCTCTTCGTTATTAATGTTTGTAATTGACTGAATATCA
ACGCTTATTTGCAGCCTGAATGGCGAATGGG
[124 nt withheld, positions 102-225]
C
[91 nt withheld, positions 227-317]
A
[49 nt withheld, positions 319-367]
CCTTTGACGTTGGAGTCCACGTTCTT
[37 nt withheld, positions 394-430]
ACCCTATCTCGGTCTATTCTTTTGATTTATAAGGGATTTTGCCGATTTCGGCCTATTGGTTAAAAAATGA
GCTGATTTAACAAAAATTTAACGCGAATTTTAACAAAATATTAACGCTTACAATTTAGGTGGCACTTTTC
GGGGAAATGTGCGCGGAACCCCTATTTGTTTATTTTTCTAAATACATTCAAATATGTATCCGCTCATGAG
ACAATAACCCTGATAAATGCTTCAATAATATTGAAAAAGGAAGAGTATGAGTATTCAACATTTCCGTGTC
GCCCTTATTCCCTTTTTTGCGGCATTTTGCCTTCCTGTTTTTGCTCACCCAGAAACGCTGGTGAAAGTAA
AAGATGCTGAAGATCAGTTGGGTGCACGAGTGGGTTACATCGAACTGGATCTCAACAGCGGTAAGATCCT
TGAGAGTTTTCGCCCCGAAGAACGTTTTCCAATGATGAGCACTTTTAAAGTTCTGCTATGTGGCGCGGTA
TTATCCCGTATTGACGCCGGGCAAGAGCAACTCGGTCGCCGCATACACTATTCTCAGAATGACTTGGTTG
AGTACTCACCAGTCACAGAAAAGCATCTTACGGATGGCATGACAGTAAGAGAATTATGCAGTGCTGCCAT
AACCATGAGTGATAACACTGCGGCCAACTTACTTCTGACAACGATCGGAGGACCGAAGGAGCTAACCGCT
TTTTTGCACAACATGGGGGATCATGTAACTCGCCTTGATCGTTGGGAACCGGAGCTGAATGAAGCCATAC
CAAACGACGAGCGTGACACCACGATGCCTGTAGCAATGGCAACAACGTTGCGCAAACTATTAACTGGCGA
ACTACTTACTCTAGCTTCCCGGCAACAATTAATAGACTGGATGGAGGCGGATAAAGTTGCAGGACCACTT
CTGCGCTCGGCCCTTCCGGCTGGCTGGTTTATTGCTGATAAATCTGGAGCCGGTGAGCGTGGGTCTCGCG
GTATCATTGCAGCACTGGGGCCAGATGGTAAGCCCTCCCGTATCGTAGTTATCTACACGACGGGGAGTCA
GGCAACTATGGATGAACGAAATAGACAGATCGCTGAGATAGGTGCCTCACTGATTAAGCATTGGTAACTG
TCAGACCAAGTTTACTCATATATACTTTAGATTGATTTAAAACTTCATTTTTAATTTAAAAGGATCTAGG
TGAAGATCCTTTTTGATAATCTCATGACCAAAATCCCTTAACGTGAGTTTTCGTTCCACTGAGCGTCAGA
CCCCGTAGAAAAGATCAAAGGATCTTCTTGAGATCCTTTTTTTCTGCGCGTAATCTGCTGCTTGCAAACA
AAAAAACCACCGCTACCAGCGGTGGTTTGTTTGCCGGATCAAGAGCTACCAACTCTTTTTCCGAAGGTAA
CTGGCTTCAGCAGAGCGCAGATACCAAATACTGTTCTTCTAGTGTAGCCGTAGTTAGGCCACCACTTCAA
GAACTCTGTAGCACCGCCTACATACCTCGCTCTGCTAATCCTGTTACCAGTGGCTGCTGCCAGTGGCGAT
AAGTCGTGTCTTACCGGGTTGGACTCAAGACGATAGTTACCGGATAAGGCGCAGCGGTCGGGCTGAACGG
GGGGTTCGTGCACACAGCCCAGCTTGGAGCGAACGACCTACACCGAACTGAGATACCTACAGCGTGAGCT
ATGAGAAAGCGCCACGCTTCCCGAAGGGAGAAAGGCGGACAGGTATCCGGTAAGCGGCAGGGTCGGAACA
GGAGAGCGCACGAGGGAGCTTCCAGGGGGAAACGCCTGGTATCTTTATAGTCCTGTCGGGTTTCGCCACC
TCTGACTTGAGCGTCGATTTTTGTGATGCTCGTCAGGGGGGCGGAGCCTATGGAAAAACGCCAGCAACGC
GGCCTTTTTACGGTTCCTGGCCTTTTGCTGGCCTTTTGCTCACATGTTCTTTCCTGCGTTATCCCCTGAT
TCTGTGGATAACCGTATTACCGCCTTTGAGTGAGCTGATACCGCTCGCCGCAGCCGAACGACCGAGCGCA
GCGAGTCAGTGAGCGAGGAAGCGGAAGAGCGCCTGATGCGGTATTTTCTCCTTACGCATCTGTGCGGTAT
TTCACACCGCATAGACCAGCCGCGTAACCTGGCAAAATCGGTTACGGTTGAGTAATAAATGGATGCCCTG
CGTAAGCGGGTGTGGGCGGACAATAAAGTCTTAAACTGAACAAAATAGATCTAAACTATGACAATAAAGT
CTTAAACTAGACAGAATAGTTGTAAACTGAAATCAGTCCAGTTATGCTGTGAAAAAGCATACTGGACTTT
TGTTATGGCTAAAGCAAACTCTTCATTTTCTGAAGTGCAAATTGCCCGTCGTATTAAAGAGGGGCGTGGC
CAAGGGCATGGTAAAGACTATATTCGCGGCGTTGTGACAATTTACCGAACAACTCCGCGGCCGGGAAGCC
GATCTCGGCTTGAACGAATTGTTAGGTGGCGGTACTTGGGTCGATATCAAAGTGCATCACTTCTTCCCGT
ATGCCCAACTTTGTATAGAGAGCCACTGCGGGATCGTCACCGTAATCTGCTTGCACGTAGATCACATAAG
CACCAAGCGCGTTGGCCTCATGCTTGAGGAGATTGATGAGCGCGGTGGCAATGCCCTGCCTCCGGTGCTC
GCCGGAGACTGCGAGATCATAGATATAGATCTCACTACGCGGCTGCTCAAACTTGGGCAGAACGTAAGCC
GCGAGAGCGCCAACAACCGCTTCTTGGTCGAAGGCAGCAAGCGCGATGAATGTCTTACTACGGAGCAAGT
TCCCGAGGTAATCGGAGTCCGGCTGATGTTGGGAGTAGGTGGCTACGTCTCCGAACTCACGACCGAAAAG
ATCAAGAGCAGCCCGCATGGATTTGACTTGGTCAGGGCCGAGCCTACATGTGCGAATGATGCCCATACTT
GAGCCACCTAACTTTGTTTTAGGGCGACTGCCCTGCTGCGTAACATCGTTGCTGCTGCGTAACATCGTTG
CTGCTCCATAACATCAAACATCGACCCACGGCGTAACGCGCTTGCTGCTTGGATGCCCGAGGCATAGACT
GTACAAAAAAACAGTCATAACAAGCCATGAAAACCGCCACTGCGCCGTTACCACCGCTGCGTTCGGTCAA
GGTTCTGGACCAGTTGCGTGAGCGCATACGCTACTTGCATTACAGTTTACGAACCGAACAGGCTTATGTC
AACTGGGTTCGTGCCTTCATCCGTTTCCACGGTGTGCGTCACCCGGCAACCTTGGGCAGCAGCGAAGTCG
AGGCATTTCTGTCCTGGCTGGCGAACGAGCGCAAGGTTTCGGTCTCCACGCATCGTCAGGCATTGGCGGC
CTTGCTGTTCTTCTACGGCAAGGTGCTGTGCACGGATCTGCCCTTGCTTCAGGAGATCGGTAGACCTCGG
CCGTCGCGGCGCTTGCCGGTGGTGCTGACCCCGGATGAAGTGGTTCGCATCCTCGGTTTTCTGGAAGGCG
AGCATCGTTTGTTCGCCCAGGACTCTAGCTATAGTTCTAGTGGTTGGCTACGTACCCGTAGTGGCTATGG
CAGGGCTTGCCGCCCCGACGTTGGCTGCGAGCCCTGGGCCTTCACCCGAACTTGGGGGTTGGGGTGGGGA
AAAGGAAGAAACGCGGGCGTATTGGTCCCAATGGGGTCTCGGTGGGGTATCGACAGAGTGCCAGCCCTGG
GACCGAACCCCGCGTTTATGAACAAACGACCCAACACCCGTGCGTTTTATTCTGTCTTTTTATTGCCGTC
ATAGCGCGGGTTCCTTCCGGTATTGTCTCCTTCCGTGTTTCAGTTAGCCTCCCCCATCTCCCGGTACCGC
ATGCTCAGCTGCTTTTTATGTCAAATTTCATATCAAAACGTCCCATGAAACGATCCTTGTCACTGTAGTG
GATGTTCTGAGCATAGGCCTTGCATTCGATACGCAACTCCATGTCGTAGGTCAGGTTGGTGAACTGCACG
GCCAAAAGGGGCTGGAGATACTTGGCCTGGAGGAGCTTGCCATAATACGGGTAGTATTGTAGAGGAAATC
CGCCATAGCCACCCATGCCATAGTATTGCACAGGGCCAATTTTGTCGAGATCTTCCTCTTTCTTAGCAGT
ACAATAGACAGGAATGATATTAGCATTGTATTTTGCTTGCAGGTCAGCCGGAAGGGAATCATTTGCTGGA
GGCTTTGGTATGAAGCCCAGAATCCTGTTGAGTTTGATGAGGACACAGGGCTTTCCATCTTTATAGCCAT
AATAAGGGTCATTTATTCCGGAGCAATTTTCCAGCCAGGCGCGATTGAACTTGCAAGATGGTAGCTTGCC
TCTAGAGGAGTCATAGGCACCTCTGTCTTTGGATGCAGAAGGTGTTTCCCCACAGGACTCAAACTCCATA
TCTGTATCTTTCTGCTGTGATATATTATAAGGTACAAGAAACTGGTCGAGTAGATTTGTGTATTTCTTGT
AGGTGCTGGGATCAGAAGGGTTGAAAGAAATCTCCATTTTAAGCACTTGGGGAACATTTGTCAGTCCTGG
GGGTGCAACTCGGTCCTGATACTTGGGCTGGAATTCGCTGATGGTGAGCAGCATGACTTGAATGGTCCCA
ATGAAGATACCTGCCAGGCAGCCGTAGAAGATCACATAGAAGAGGAGGATCTTAAACCAGCTGCCGCCGG
TCCTCCCCAGGAATTCCTTCTTCTCCGAGTTCCAGATGAATTTCTTCCAGTTGCCATCCCCTTCCTTTGC
TTTTCCGCGAGCCATCTCGAGATCCCGGGTGATCAAGTCTTCGTCGAGTGATTGTAAATAAAATGTAATT
TACAGTATAGTATTTTAATTAATATACAAATGATTTGATAATAATTCTTATTTAACTATAATATATTGTG
TTGGGTTGAATTAAAGGTCCGTATACTCCGGAATATTAATAGATCATGGAGATAATTAAAATGATAACCA
TCTCGCAAATAAATAAGTATTTTACTGTTTTCGTAACAGTTTTGTAATAAAAAAACCTATAAATATTCCG
GATTATTCATACCGTCCCACCATCGGGCGCGGATCCCGGTCCGAAGCGCGCGGAATTCAAAGGCCTACGT
CGACGAGCTCACCTATAGGGCGAATTGGCGGAAGGCCGTCAAGGCCTAGGCGCGCCAGTCGACATGGGCA
AAGGGACTGGACGTGACAAGTATGAGCCTGCAGCTACATCTGAGCATGGAGCCAAGAAGAAAAAGGGGAA
GAAAGAAAAGGATATGGATGAACTGAAAAAAGAAGTTGCACTGGATGACCACAAACTCAGCCTTGATGAG
CTTCATCGAAAATATGGAACGGATCTCAGCCGGGGTCTGACTCCTGCACGGGCTGCAGAGATACTGGCTC
GTGATGGCCCCAATGCTCTCACCCCTCCTCCCACGACCCCAGAATGGGTTAAATTCTGCAGGCAGCTCTT
TGGAGGCTTCTCCCTGTTGCTGTGGATAGGATCTATTCTTTGTTTTCTGGCATACGGTATTACAGCTGCA
ACTGAAGAGGAGGGAAATAACGATCATCTGTATCTGGGTGTTGTGTTGGCCGCTGTTGTCATCATAACTG
GGTGCTTCTCATACTACCAAGAAGCAAAGAGTTCAAAAATCATGGAGTCCTTCAAGAACATGGTGCCTCA
GCAAGCTCTGGTGATACGAAATGGAGAGAAGTTGAGCATCAATGCTGAAGGGGTGGTTGTTGGGGACCTA
GTGGAAGTGAAGGGAGGAGACAGAATCCCAGCTGACCTGAGGATCATTTCAGCCCATGGCTGCAAGGTGG
ATAACTCTTCTCTCACGGGTGAATCAGAACCTCAGACAAGGTCTCCAGACTTCACAAATGAAAACCCACT
GGAGACCAGAAATATCGCTTTCTTCTCTACCAACTGTGTTGAAGGTACTGCACGTGGTGTAGTCATTAAT
ACTGGTGACCGCACTGTGATGGGCCGTATTGCTTCATTGGCATCTGGACTGGAAGGGGGACAGACACCCA
TTTCTATAGAGATCGAGCATTTTATCCATATAATTACTGGGGTGGCTGTGTTCCTTGGCGTCTCCTTCTT
CATCCTTTCCCTGATCCTGGAGTACACTTGGCTGGAGGCTGTTATCTTTCTGATTGGCATCATTGTGGCC
AACGTTCCTGAGGGTCTGCTTGCTACAGTCACAGTATGTCTGACCCTAACAGCCAAGCGCATGGCTCGCA
AAAATTGTCTGGTGAAGAATTTGGAAGCCGTAGAAACCCTCGGCTCCACCTCCACAATCTGCTCTGACAA
AACAGGCACCCTGACTCAGAACCGCATGACAGTTGCCCACATGTGGTTTGACAACCAGATCCACGAAGCT
GACACTACAGAAAACCAGAGCGGTGCCTCTTTTGACAAGACATCTCCCACATGGACTGCTTTATCCAGAA
TTGCTGGACTTTGCAACCGGGCAGTGTTTCAGGCTAACCAAGAAAATGTTCCCATTCTGAAGAGGGCAGT
GGCAGGTGATGCCTCTGAATCAGCACTGCTGAAATGCATTGAACTCTGCTGTGGATCTGTCAAGGACCTG
CGGGAGAAGAACACCAAGGTGGTGGAGATACCATTCAACTCTACCAACAAATACCAACTGTCAATCCACA
AGAATGCAAACCCGGCAGAATCACGGTACCTGCTTGTGATGAAAGGAGCCCCAGAGAGAATCCTAGACCG
CTGCAGCACCATCCTGATGCATGGAAAAGAGCAACCCTTAGATGAAGAGGCCAGAGAAGCATTTCAGAAT
GCCTACCTTGAATTAGGTGGCCTGGGAGAGAGAGTACTGGGTTTTTGCCACTTGGCCCTGCCAGACGAAC
AGTTCCCTGAAGATTTCCAGTTTGATACAGATGATGTAAACTTCCCAGTGGACAAGCTCTGTTTTGTGGG
ATTGATTTCTATGATTGACCCTCCTCGTGCGGCTGTGCCTGATGCTGTTGGCAAATGCAGAAGTGCTGGA
ATAAAGGTTATTATGGTGACAGGAGACCATCCCATCACAGCTAAAGCCATTGCCAAAGGAGTTGGCATCA
TTTCTGAGGGCAACGAGACTGTGGAAGATATTGCTCTTCGCCTTAACATTCCTGTCAACCAGGTCAACCC
CAGGGATGCAAAAGCTTGTGTGATTCATGGCTCTGACTTGAAGGACATGAACAGTGAGCAGCTAGACGAT
ATCCTGAAACATCATACAGAAATAGTCTTTGCCAGAACTTCTCCTCAGCAGAAGCTTATCATTGTGGAAG
GCTGCCAACGACAGGGTGCTATTGTAGCCGTCACAGGTGATGGTGTGAATGATTCTCCTGCTCTGAAGAA
GGCAGACATTGGTGTTGCTATGGGCATTGCTGGGTCAGATGTCTCCAAACAAGCAGCTGACATGATTCTG
CTGGATGACAACTTTGCCTCTATTGTGACTGGGGTTGAAGAGGGTCGTCTGATTTTTGATAACCTGAAGA
AATCAATTGCTTATACCTTGACCAGTAACATCCCTGAGATTACACCTTTCCTCATCTTTATAATTGCCAA
CATCCCTCTACCACTCGGGACAGTCACCATCTTGTGCATTGACTTGGGCACCGACATGGTTCCTGCCATC
TCTCTGGCATATGAGCAAGCAGAAAGTGACATCATGAAGCGACAGCCCAGAAATCCCAAGACGGACAAAC
TCGTAAACGAAAGGCTAATCAGCATGGCTTATGGGCAGATTGGAATGATTCAAGCACTGGGAGGCTTCTT
CACATATTTTGTGATCCTGGCAGAAAACGGCTTCTTGCCATCATCCTTGTTAGGGATTAGAGTGGCATGG
GATGACCGATGGATTAATGATGTAGAAGACAGTTATGGACAGCAGTGGACATATGAGCAAAGGAAAATCG
TGGAATTCACTTGTCACACATCCTTCTTTGTCAGCATTGTGGTGGTGCAGTGGGCAGACTTGGTTATCTG
TAAGACCAGAAGGAATTCTGTCTTTCAGCAAGGAATGAAGAACAAGATCCTGATATTTGGTCTCTTTGAA
GAGACTGCCCTAGCTGCCTTCCTGTCTTACTGCCCTGGAATGGATGTTGCCTTGAGGATGTATCCTCTCA
AGCCGACTTGGTGGTTCTGTGCCTTCCCCTACTCTCTTCTCATCTTTGTGTATGATGAAGTAAGAAAACT
CATTCTTAGACGTAGCCCAGGAGGCTGGGTGGAAAAGGAAACCTACTACTAAGCGGCCGCTTTTAATTAA
CTGGCCTCATGGGCCTTCCGCTCACTGCCCGCTTTCCAGTGCGGCCGCTTTCGAATCTAGAGCCTGCAGT
CTCGACAAGCTTGTCGAGAAGTACTAGAGGATCATAATCAGCCATACCACATTTGTAGAGGTTTTACTTG
CTTTAAAAAACCTCCCACACCTCCCCCTGAACCTGAAACATAAAATGAATGCAATTGTTGTTGTTAACTT
GTTTATTGCAGCTTATAATGGTTACAAATAAAGCAATAGCATCACAAATTTCACAAATAAAGCATTTTTT
TCACTGCATTCTAGTTGTGGTTTGTCCAAACTCATCAATGTATCTTATCATGTCTGGATCTGATCACTGC
TTGAGCCTAGGAGATCCGAACCAGATAAGTGAAATCTAGTTCCAAACTATTTTGTCATTTTTAATTTTCG
TATTAGCTTACGACGCTACACCCAGTTCCCATCTATTTTGTCACTCTTCCCTAAATAATCCTTAAAAACT
CCATTTCCACCCCTCCCAGTTCCCAACTATTTTGTCCGCCCACAGCGGGGCATTTTTCTTCCTGTTATGT
TTTTAATCAAACATCCTGCCAACTCCATGTGACAAACCGTCATCTTCGGCTACTTT
