>Addgene plasmid #187433 | MON +N122H | depositor partial sequence | sequence record 363724 | ATP1B1 at p10 promoter
ATGGCTCGCGGAAAAGCAAAGGAAGGGGATGGCAACTGGAAGAAATTCATCTGGAACTCGGAGAAGAAGG
AATTCCTGGGGAGGACCGGCGGCAGCTGGTTTAAGATCCTCCTCTTCTATGTGATCTTCTACGGCTGCCT
GGCAGGTATCTTCATTGGGACCATTCAAGTCATGCTGCTCACCATCAGCGAATTCCAGCCCAAGTATCAG
GACCGAGTTGCACCCCCAGGACTGACAAATGTTCCCCAAGTGCTTAAAATGGAGATTTCTTTCAACCCTT
CTGATCCCAGCACCTACAAGAAATACACAAATCTACTCGACCAGTTTCTTGTACCTTATAATATATCACA
GCAGAAAGATACAGATATGGAGTTTGAGTCCTGTGGGGAAACACCTTCTGCATCCAAAGACAGAGGTGCC
TATGACTCCTCTAGAGGCAAGCTACCATCTTGCAAGTTCAATCGCGCCTGGCTGGAAAATTGCTCCGGAA
TAAATGACCCTTATTATGGCTATAAAGATGGAAAGCCCTGTGTCCTCATCAAACTCAACAGGATTCTGGG
CTTCATACCAAAGCCTCCAGCAAATGATTCCCTTCCGGCTGACCTGCAAGCAAAATACAATGCTAATATC
ATTCCTGTCTATTGCACTGCTAAGAAAGAGGAAGATCTCGACAAAATTGGCCCTGTGCAATACTATGGCA
TGGGTGGCTATGGCGGATTTCCTCTACAATACTACCCGTATTATGGCAAGCTCCTCCAGGCCAAGTATCT
CCAGCCCCTTTTGGCCGTGCAGTTCACCAACCTGACCTACGACATGGAGTTGCGTATCGAATGCAAGGCC
TATGCTCAGAACATCCACTACAGTGACAAGGATCGTTTCATGGGACGTTTTGATATGAAATTTGACATAA
AAAGCAGCTGA
