>Addgene plasmid #187433 | MON +N122H | depositor partial sequence | sequence record 363725 | ATP1A1 at PH promoter
ATGGGCAAAGGGACTGGACGTGACAAGTATGAGCCTGCAGCTACATCTGAGCATGGAGCCAAGAAGAAAA
AGGGGAAGAAAGAAAAGGATATGGATGAACTGAAAAAAGAAGTTGCACTGGATGACCACAAACTCAGCCT
TGATGAGCTTCATCGAAAATATGGAACGGATCTCAGCCGGGGTCTGACTCCTGCACGGGCTGCAGAGATA
CTGGCTCGTGATGGCCCCAATGCTCTCACCCCTCCTCCCACGACCCCAGAATGGGTTAAATTCTGCAGGC
AGCTCTTTGGAGGCTTCTCCCTGTTGCTGTGGATAGGATCTATTCTTTGTTTTCTGGCATACGGTATTAC
AGCTGCAACTGAAGAGGAGGGAAATAACGATAATCTGTATCTGGGTGTTGTGTTGGCCGCTGTTGTCATC
ATAACTGGGTGCTTCTCATACTACCAAGAAGCAAAGAGTTCAAAAATCATGGAGTCCTTCAAGAACATGG
TGCCTCAGCAAGCTCTGGTGATACGAAATGGAGAGAAGTTGAGCATCAATGCTGAAGGGGTGGTTGTTGG
GGACCTAGTGGAAGTGAAGGGAGGAGACAGAATCCCAGCTGACCTGAGGATCATTTCAGCCCATGGCTGC
AAGGTGGATAACTCTTCTCTCACGGGTGAATCAGAACCTCAGACAAGGTCTCCAGACTTCACAAATGAAA
ACCCACTGGAGACCAGAAATATCGCTTTCTTCTCTACCAACTGTGTTGAAGGTACTGCACGTGGTGTAGT
CATTAATACTGGTGACCGCACTGTGATGGGCCGTATTGCTTCATTGGCATCTGGACTGGAAGGGGGACAG
ACACCCATTTCTATAGAGATCGAGCATTTTATCCATATAATTACTGGGGTGGCTGTGTTCCTTGGCGTCT
CCTTCTTCATCCTTTCCCTGATCCTGGAGTACACTTGGCTGGAGGCTGTTATCTTTCTGATTGGCATCAT
TGTGGCCAACGTTCCTGAGGGTCTGCTTGCTACAGTCACAGTATGTCTGACCCTAACAGCCAAGCGCATG
GCTCGCAAAAATTGTCTGGTGAAGAATTTGGAAGCCGTAGAAACCCTCGGCTCCACCTCCACAATCTGCT
CTGACAAAACAGGCACCCTGACTCAGAACCGCATGACAGTTGCCCACATGTGGTTTGACAACCAGATCCA
CGAAGCTGACACTACAGAAAACCAGAGCGGTGCCTCTTTTGACAAGACATCTCCCACATGGACTGCTTTA
TCCAGAATTGCTGGACTTTGCAACCGGGCAGTGTTTCAGGCTAACCAAGAAAATGTTCCCATTCTGAAGA
GGGCAGTGGCAGGTGATGCCTCTGAATCAGCACTGCTGAAATGCATTGAACTCTGCTGTGGATCTGTCAA
GGACCTGCGGGAGAAGAACACCAAGGTGGTGGAGATACCATTCAACTCTACCAACAAATACCAACTGTCA
ATCCACAAGAATGCAAACCCGGCAGAATCACGGTACCTGCTTGTGATGAAAGGAGCCCCAGAGAGAATCC
TAGACCGCTGCAGCACCATCCTGATGCATGGAAAAGAGCAACCCTTAGATGAAGAGGCCAGAGAAGCATT
TCAGAATGCCTACCTTGAATTAGGTGGCCTGGGAGAGAGAGTACTGGGTTTTTGCCACTTGGCCCTGCCA
GACGAACAGTTCCCTGAAGATTTCCAGTTTGATACAGATGATGTAAACTTCCCAGTGGACAAGCTCTGTT
TTGTGGGATTGATTTCTATGATTGACCCTCCTCGTGCGGCTGTGCCTGATGCTGTTGGCAAATGCAGAAG
TGCTGGAATAAAGGTTATTATGGTGACAGGAGACCATCCCATCACAGCTAAAGCCATTGCCAAAGGAGTT
GGCATCATTTCTGAGGGCAACGAGACTGTGGAAGATATTGCTCTTCGCCTTAACATTCCTGTCAACCAGG
TCAACCCCAGGGATGCAAAAGCTTGTGTGATTCATGGCTCTGACTTGAAGGACATGAACAGTGAGCAGCT
AGACGATATCCTGAAACATCATACAGAAATAGTCTTTGCCAGAACTTCTCCTCAGCAGAAGCTTATCATT
GTGGAAGGCTGCCAACGACAGGGTGCTATTGTAGCCGTCACAGGTGATGGTGTGAATGATTCTCCTGCTC
TGAAGAAGGCAGACATTGGTGTTGCTATGGGCATTGCTGGGTCAGATGTCTCCAAACAAGCAGCTGACAT
GATTCTGCTGGATGACAACTTTGCCTCTATTGTGACTGGGGTTGAAGAGGGTCGTCTGATTTTTGATAAC
CTGAAGAAATCAATTGCTTATACCTTGACCAGTAACATCCCTGAGATTACACCTTTCCTCATCTTTATAA
TTGCCAACATCCCTCTACCACTCGGGACAGTCACCATCTTGTGCATTGACTTGGGCACCGACATGGTTCC
TGCCATCTCTCTGGCATATGAGCAAGCAGAAAGTGACATCATGAAGCGACAGCCCAGAAATCCCAAGACG
GACAAACTCGTAAACGAAAGGCTAATCAGCATGGCTTATGGGCAGATTGGAATGATTCAAGCACTGGGAG
GCTTCTTCACATATTTTGTGATCCTGGCAGAAAACGGCTTCTTGCCATCATCCTTGTTAGGGATTAGAGT
GGCATGGGATGACCGATGGATTAATGATGTAGAAGACAGTTATGGACAGCAGTGGACATATGAGCAAAGG
AAAATCGTGGAATTCACTTGTCACACATCCTTCTTTGTCAGCATTGTGGTGGTGCAGTGGGCAGACTTGG
TTATCTGTAAGACCAGAAGGAATTCTGTCTTTCAGCAAGGAATGAAGAACAAGATCCTGATATTTGGTCT
CTTTGAAGAGACTGCCCTAGCTGCCTTCCTGTCTTACTGCCCTGGAATGGATGTTGCCTTGAGGATGTAT
CCTCTCAAGCCGACTTGGTGGTTCTGTGCCTTCCCCTACTCTCTTCTCATCTTTGTGTATGATGAAGTAA
GAAAACTCATTCTTAGACGTAGCCCAGGAGGCTGGGTGGAAAAGGAAACCTACTACTAA
